>Addgene plasmid #143498 | TFORF1433 | addgene full sequence | sequence record 385801 | Addgene NGS Result
TTAATGTAGTCTTATGCAATACTCTTGTAGTCTTGCAACATGGTAACGATGAGTTAGCAACATGCCTTAC
AAGGAGAGAAAAAGCACCGTGCATGCCGATTGGTGGAAGTAAGGTGGTACGATCGTGCCTTATTAGGAAG
GCAACAGACGGGTCTGACATGGATTGGACGAACCACTGAATTGCCGCATTGCAGAGATATTGTATTTAAG
TGCCTAGCTCGATACATAAACGGGTCTCTCTGGTTAGACCAGATCTGAGCCTGGGAGCTCTCTGGCTAAC
TAGGGAACCCACTGCTTAAGCCTCAATAAAGCTTGCCTTGAGTGCTTCAAGTAGTGTGTGCCCGTCTGTT
GTGTGACTCTGGTAACTAGAGATCCCTCAGACCCTTTTAGTCAGTGTGGAAAATCTCTAGCAGTGGCGCC
CGAACAGGGACTTGAAAGCGAAAGGGAAACCAGAGGAGCTCTCTCGACGCAGGACTCGGCTTGCTGAAGC
GCGCACGGCAAGAGGCGAGGGGCGGCGACTGGTGAGTACGCCAAAAATTTTGACTAGCGGAGGCTAGAAG
GAGAGAGATGGGTGCGAGAGCGTCAGTATTAAGCGGGGGAGAATTAGATCGCGATGGGAAAAAATTCGGT
TAAGGCCAGGGGGAAAGAAAAAATATAAATTAAAACATATAGTATGGGCAAGCAGGGAGCTAGAACGATT
CGCAGTTAATCCTGGCCTGTTAGAAACATCAGAAGGCTGTAGACAAATACTGGGACAGCTACAACCATCC
CTTCAGACAGGATCAGAAGAACTTAGATCATTATATAATACAGTAGCAACCCTCTATTGTGTGCATCAAA
GGATAGAGATAAAAGACACCAAGGAAGCTTTAGACAAGATAGAGGAAGAGCAAAACAAAAGTAAGACCAC
CGCACAGCAAGCGGCCGCTGATCTTCAGACCTGGAGGAGGAGATATGAGGGACAATTGGAGAAGTGAATT
ATATAAATATAAAGTAGTAAAAATTGAACCATTAGGAGTAGCACCCACCAAGGCAAAGAGAAGAGTGGTG
CAGAGAGAAAAAAGAGCAGTGGGAATAGGAGCTTTGTTCCTTGGGTTCTTGGGAGCAGCAGGAAGCACTA
TGGGCGCAGCGTCAATGACGCTGACGGTACAGGCCAGACAATTATTGTCTGGTATAGTGCAGCAGCAGAA
CAATTTGCTGAGGGCTATTGAGGCGCAACAGCATCTGTTGCAACTCACAGTCTGGGGCATCAAGCAGCTC
CAGGCAAGAATCCTGGCTGTGGAAAGATACCTAAAGGATCAACAGCTCCTGGGGATTTGGGGTTGCTCTG
GAAAACTCATTTGCACCACTGCTGTGCCTTGGAATGCTAGTTGGAGTAATAAATCTCTGGAACAGATTTG
GAATCACACGACCTGGATGGAGTGGGACAGAGAAATTAACAATTACACAAGCTTAATACACTCCTTAATT
GAAGAATCGCAAAACCAGCAAGAAAAGAATGAACAAGAATTATTGGAATTAGATAAATGGGCAAGTTTGT
GGAATTGGTTTAACATAACAAATTGGCTGTGGTATATAAAATTATTCATAATGATAGTAGGAGGCTTGGT
AGGTTTAAGAATAGTTTTTGCTGTACTTTCTATAGTGAATAGAGTTAGGCAGGGATATTCACCATTATCG
TTTCAGACCCACCTCCCAACCCCGAGGGGACCCATGCATTGCATCTCAATTAGTCAGCAACCAGGTGTGG
AAAGTCCCCAGGCTCCCCAGCAGGCAGAAGTATGCAAAGCATGCGTCTCAATTAGTCAGCAACCATAGTC
CCGCCCCTAACTCCGCCCATCCCGCCCCTAACTCCGCCCAGTTCCGCCCATTCTCCGCCCCATGGCTGAC
TAATTTTTTTTATTTATGCAGAGGCCGAGGCCGCCTCGGCCTCTGAGCTATTCCAGAAGTAGTGAGGAGG
CTTTTTTGGAGGCCTAGGCTTTTGCAAAAAGCTTTCTAGAGGTACCACCGGAGCTTACCATGACCGAGTA
CAAGCCCACGGTGCGCCTCGCCACCCGCGACGACGTCCCCAGGGCCGTACGCACCCTCGCCGCCGCGTTC
GCCGACTACCCCGCCACGCGCCACACCGTCGATCCGGACCGCCACATCGAGCGGGTCACCGAGCTGCAAG
AACTCTTCCTCACGCGCGTCGGGCTCGACATCGGCAAGGTGTGGGTCGCGGACGACGGCGCCGCCGTGGC
GGTCTGGACCACGCCGGAGAGCGTCGAAGCGGGGGCGGTGTTCGCCGAGATCGGCCCGCGCATGGCCGAG
TTGAGCGGTTCCCGGCTGGCCGCGCAGCAACAGATGGAAGGCCTCCTGGCGCCGCACCGGCCCAAGGAGC
CCGCGTGGTTCCTGGCCACCGTCGGCGTCTCGCCCGACCACCAGGGCAAGGGTCTGGGCAGCGCCGTCGT
GCTCCCCGGAGTGGAGGCGGCCGAGCGCGCCGGGGTGCCCGCCTTCCTGGAGACCTCCGCGCCCCGCAAC
CTCCCCTTCTACGAGCGGCTCGGCTTCACCGTCACCGCCGACGTCGAGGTGCCCGAAGGACCGCGCACCT
GGTGCATGACCCGCAAGCCCGGTGCCAGTTAACGAATTCTAGATCTTGAGACAAATGGCAGTATTCATCC
ACAATTTTAAAAGAAAAGGGGGGATTGGGGGGTACAGTGCAGGGGAAAGAATAGTAGACATAATAGCAAC
AGACATACAAACTAAAGAATTACAAAAACAAATTACAAAAATTCAAAATTTTCGGGTTTATTACAGGGAC
AGCAGAGATCCACTTTGGCGCCGGCTCGAGGCCTGCAGGTGCAAAGATGGATAAAGTTTTAAACAGAGAG
GAATCTTTGCAGCTAATGGACCTTCTAGGTCTTGAAAGGAGTGGGAATTGGCTCCGGTGCCCGTCAGTGG
GCAGAGCGCACATCGCCCACAGTCCCCGAGAAGTTGGGGGGAGGGGTCGGCAATTGAACCGGTGCCTAGA
GAAGGTGGCGCGGGGTAAACTGGGAAAGTGATGTCGTGTACTGGCTCCGCCTTTTTCCCGAGGGTGGGGG
AGAACCGTATATAAGTGCAGTAGTCGCCGTGAACGTTCTTTTTCGCAACGGGTTTGCCGCCAGAACACAG
GTAAGTGCCGTGTGTGGTTCCCGCGGGCCTGGCCTCTTTACGGGTTATGGCCCTTGCGTGCCTTGAATTA
CTTCCACCTGGCTGCAGTACGTGATTCTTGATCCCGAGCTTCGGGTTGGAAGTGGGTGGGAGAGTTCGAG
GCCTTGCGCTTAAGGAGCCCCTTCGCCTCGTGCTTGAGTTGAGGCCTGGCCTGGGCGCTGGGGCCGCCGC
GTGCGAATCTGGTGGCACCTTCGCGCCTGTCTCGCTGCTTTCGATAAGTCTCTAGCCATTTAAAATTTTT
GATGACCTGCTGCGACGCTTTTTTTCTGGCAAGATAGTCTTGTAAATGCGGGCCAAGATCTGCACACTGG
TATTTCGGTTTTTGGGGCCGCGGGCGGCGACGGGGCCCGTGCGTCCCAGCGCACATGTTCGGCGAGGCGG
GGCCTGCGAGCGCGGCCACCGAGAATCGGACGGGGGTAGTCTCAAGCTGGCCGGCCTGCTCTGGTGCCTG
GCCTCGCGCCGCCGTGTATCGCCCCGCCCTGGGCGGCAAGGCTGGCCCGGTCGGCACCAGTTGCGTGAGC
GGAAAGATGGCCGCTTCCCGGCCCTGCTGCAGGGAGCTCAAAATGGAGGACGCGGCGCTCGGGAGAGCGG
GCGGGTGAGTCACCCACACAAAGGAAAAGGGCCTTTCCGTCCTCAGCCGTCGCTTCATGTGACTCCACGG
AGTACCGGGCGCCGTCCAGGCACCTCGATTAGTTCTCGAGCTTTTGGAGTACGTCGTCTTTAGGTTGGGG
GGAGGGGTTTTATGCGATGGAGTTTCCCCACACTGAGTGGGTGGAGACTGAAGTTAGGCCAGCTTGGCAC
TTGATGTAATTCTCCTTGGAATTTGCCCTTTTTGAGTTTGGATCTTGGTTCATTCTCAAGCCTCAGACAG
TGGTTCAAAGTTTTTTTCTTCCATTTCAGGTGTCGTGAGGCTAGCACCGCCACCATGGACTCCAAAGAAT
CATTAACTCCTGGTAGAGAAGAAAACCCCAGCAGTGTGCTTGCTCAGGAGAGGGGAGATGTGATGGACTT
CTATAAAACCCTAAGAGGAGGAGCTACTGTGAAGGTTTCTGCGTCTTCACCCTCACTGGCTGTCGCTTCT
CAATCAGACTCCAAGCAGCGAAGACTTTTGGTTGATTTTCCAAAAGGCTCAGTAAGCAATGCGCAGCAGC
CAGATCTGTCCAAAGCAGTTTCACTCTCAATGGGACTGTATATGGGAGAGACAGAAACAAAAGTGATGGG
AAATGACCTGGGATTCCCACAGCAGGGCCAAATCAGCCTTTCCTCGGGGGAAACAGACTTAAAGCTTTTG
GAAGAAAGCATTGCAAACCTCAATAGGTCGACCAGTGTTCCAGAGAACCCCAAGAGTTCAGCATCCACTG
CTGTGTCTGCTGCCCCCACAGAGAAGGAGTTTCCAAAAACTCACTCTGATGTATCTTCAGAACAGCAACA
TTTGAAGGGCCAGACTGGCACCAACGGTGGCAATGTGAAATTGTATACCACAGACCAAAGCACCTTTGAC
ATTTTGCAGGATTTGGAGTTTTCTTCTGGGTCCCCAGGTAAAGAGACGAATGAGAGTCCTTGGAGATCAG
ACCTGTTGATAGATGAAAACTGTTTGCTTTCTCCTCTGGCGGGAGAAGACGATTCATTCCTTTTGGAAGG
AAACTCGAATGAGGACTGCAAGCCTCTCATTTTACCGGACACTAAACCCAAAATTAAGGATAATGGAGAT
CTGGTTTTGTCAAGCCCCAGTAATGTAACACTGCCCCAAGTGAAAACAGAAAAAGAAGATTTCATCGAAC
TCTGCACCCCTGGGGTAATTAAGCAAGAGAAACTGGGCACAGTTTACTGTCAGGCAAGCTTTCCTGGAGC
AAATATAATTGGTAATAAAATGTCTGCCATTTCTGTTCATGGTGTGAGTACCTCTGGAGGACAGATGTAC
CACTATGACATGAATACAGCATCCCTTTCTCAACAGCAGGATCAGAAGCCTATTTTTAATGTCATTCCAC
CAATTCCCGTTGGTTCCGAAAATTGGAATAGGTGCCAAGGATCTGGAGATGACAACTTGACTTCTCTGGG
GACTCTGAACTTCCCTGGTCGAACAGTTTTTTCTAATGGCTATTCAAGCCCCAGCATGAGACCAGATGTA
AGCTCTCCTCCATCCAGCTCCTCAACAGCAACAACAGGACCACCTCCCAAACTCTGCCTGGTGTGCTCTG
ATGAAGCTTCAGGATGTCATTATGGAGTCTTAACTTGTGGAAGCTGTAAAGTTTTCTTCAAAAGAGCAGT
GGAAGGACAGCACAATTACCTATGTGCTGGAAGGAATGATTGCATCATCGATAAAATTCGAAGAAAAAAC
TGCCCAGCATGCCGCTATCGAAAATGTCTTCAGGCTGGAATGAACCTGGAAGCTCGAAAAACAAAGAAAA
AAATAAAAGGAATTCAGCAGGCCACTACAGGAGTCTCACAAGAAACCTCTGAAAATCCTGGTAACAAAAC
AATAGTTCCTGCAACGTTACCACAACTCACCCCTACCCTGGTGTCACTGTTGGAGGTTATTGAACCTGAA
GTGTTATATGCAGGATATGATAGCTCTGTTCCAGACTCAACTTGGAGGATCATGACTACGCTCAACATGT
TAGGAGGGCGGCAAGTGATTGCAGCAGTGAAATGGGCAAAGGCAATACCAGGTTTCAGGAACTTACACCT
GGATGACCAAATGACCCTACTGCAGTACTCCTGGATGTTTCTTATGGCATTTGCTCTGGGGTGGAGATCA
TATAGACAATCAAGTGCAAACCTGCTGTGTTTTGCTCCTGATCTGATTATTAATGAGCAGAGAATGACTC
TACCCTGCATGTACGACCAATGTAAACACATGCTGTATGTTTCCTCTGAGTTACACAGGCTTCAGGTATC
TTATGAAGAGTATCTCTGTATGAAAACCTTACTGCTTCTCTCTTCAGTTCCTAAGGACGGTCTGAAGAGC
CAAGAGCTATTTGATGAAATTAGAATGACCTACATCAAAGAGCTAGGAAAAGCCATTGTCAAGAGGGAAG
GAAACTCCAGCCAGAACTGGCAGCGGTTTTATCAACTGACAAAACTCTTGGATTCTATGCATGAAAATGT
TATGTGGTTAAAACCAGAAAGCACATCTCACACATTAATCTAGTAATGAACTAGTCCGTAACTTGAAAGT
ATTTCGATTTCTTGGCTTTATATATCTTGTGGAAAGGACGAATATCAAACTTCACCAACAACGTCACGCG
TTAAGTCGACAATCAACCTCTGGATTACAAAATTTGTGAAAGATTGACTGGTATTCTTAACTATGTTGCT
CCTTTTACGCTATGTGGATACGCTGCTTTAATGCCTTTGTATCATGCTATTGCTTCCCGTATGGCTTTCA
TTTTCTCCTCCTTGTATAAATCCTGGTTGCTGTCTCTTTATGAGGAGTTGTGGCCCGTTGTCAGGCAACG
TGGCGTGGTGTGCACTGTGTTTGCTGACGCAACCCCCACTGGTTGGGGCATTGCCACCACCTGTCAGCTC
CTTTCCGGGACTTTCGCTTTCCCCCTCCCTATTGCCACGGCGGAACTCATCGCCGCCTGCCTTGCCCGCT
GCTGGACAGGGGCTCGGCTGTTGGGCACTGACAATTCCGTGGTGTTGTCGGGGAAATCATCGTCCTTTCC
TTGGCTGCTCGCCTGTGTTGCCACCTGGATTCTGCGCGGGACGTCCTTCTGCTACGTCCCTTCGGCCCTC
AATCCAGCGGACCTTCCTTCCCGCGGCCTGCTGCCGGCTCTGCGGCCTCTTCCGCGTCTTCGCCTTCGCC
CTCAGACGAGTCGGATCTCCCTTTGGGCCGCCTCCCCGCGTCGACTTTAAGACCAATGACTTACAAGGCA
GCTGTAGATCTTAGCCACTTTTTAAAAGAAAAGGGGGGACTGGAAGGGCTAATTCACTCCCAACGAAGAC
AAGATCTGCTTTTTGCTTGTACTGGGTCTCTCTGGTTAGACCAGATCTGAGCCTGGGAGCTCTCTGGCTA
ACTAGGGAACCCACTGCTTAAGCCTCAATAAAGCTTGCCTTGAGTGCTTCAAGTAGTGTGTGCCCGTCTG
TTGTGTGACTCTGGTAACTAGAGATCCCTCAGACCCTTTTAGTCAGTGTGGAAAATCTCTAGCAGTACGT
ATAGTAGTTCATGTCATCTTATTATTCAGTATTTATAACTTGCAAAGAAATGAATATCAGAGAGTGAGAG
GAACTTGTTTATTGCAGCTTATAATGGTTACAAATAAAGCAATAGCATCACAAATTTCACAAATAAAGCA
TTTTTTTCACTGCATTCTAGTTGTGGTTTGTCCAAACTCATCAATGTATCTTATCATGTCTGGCTCTAGC
TATCCCGCCCCTAACTCCGCCCATCCCGCCCCTAACTCCGCCCAGTTCCGCCCATTCTCCGCCCCATGGC
TGACTAATTTTTTTTATTTATGCAGAGGCCGAGGCCGCCTCGGCCTCTGAGCTATTCCAGAAGTAGTGAG
GAGGCTTTTTTGGAGGCCTAGGGACGTACCCAATTCGCCCTATAGTGAGTCGTATTACGCGCGCTCACTG
GCCGTCGTTTTACAACGTCGTGACTGGGAAAACCCTGGCGTTACCCAACTTAATCGCCTTGCAGCACATC
CCCCTTTCGCCAGCTGGCGTAATAGCGAAGAGGCCCGCACCGATCGCCCTTCCCAACAGTTGCGCAGCCT
GAATGGCGAATGGG
[124 nt withheld, positions 7925-8048]
C
[91 nt withheld, positions 8050-8140]
A
[49 nt withheld, positions 8142-8190]
CCTTTGACGTTGGAGTCCACGTTCTTT
[37 nt withheld, positions 8218-8254]
ACCCTATCTCGGTCTATTCTTTTGATTTATAAGGGATTTTGCCGATTTCGGCCTATTGGTTAAAAAATGA
GCTGATTTAACAAAAATTTAACGCGAATTTTAACAAAATATTAACGCTTACAATTTAGGTGGCACTTTTC
GGGGAAATGTGCGCGGAACCCCTATTTGTTTATTTTTCTAAATACATTCAAATATGTATCCGCTCATGAG
ACAATAACCCTGATAAATGCTTCAATAATATTGAAAAAGGAAGAGTATGAGTATTCAACATTTCCGTGTC
GCCCTTATTCCCTTTTTTGCGGCATTTTGCCTTCCTGTTTTTGCTCACCCAGAAACGCTGGTGAAAGTAA
AAGATGCTGAAGATCAGTTGGGTGCACGAGTGGGTTACATCGAACTGGATCTCAACAGCGGTAAGATCCT
TGAGAGTTTTCGCCCCGAAGAACGTTTTCCAATGATGAGCACTTTTAAAGTTCTGCTATGTGGCGCGGTA
TTATCCCGTATTGACGCCGGGCAAGAGCAACTCGGTCGCCGCATACACTATTCTCAGAATGACTTGGTTG
AGTACTCACCAGTCACAGAAAAGCATCTTACGGATGGCATGACAGTAAGAGAATTATGCAGTGCTGCCAT
AACCATGAGTGATAACACTGCGGCCAACTTACTTCTGACAACGATCGGAGGACCGAAGGAGCTAACCGCT
TTTTTGCACAACATGGGGGATCATGTAACTCGCCTTGATCGTTGGGAACCGGAGCTGAATGAAGCCATAC
CAAACGACGAGCGTGACACCACGATGCCTGTAGCAATGGCAACAACGTTGCGCAAACTATTAACTGGCGA
ACTACTTACTCTAGCTTCCCGGCAACAATTAATAGACTGGATGGAGGCGGATAAAGTTGCAGGACCACTT
CTGCGCTCGGCCCTTCCGGCTGGCTGGTTTATTGCTGATAAATCTGGAGCCGGTGAGCGTGGGTCTCGCG
GTATCATTGCAGCACTGGGGCCAGATGGTAAGCCCTCCCGTATCGTAGTTATCTACACGACGGGGAGTCA
GGCAACTATGGATGAACGAAATAGACAGATCGCTGAGATAGGTGCCTCACTGATTAAGCATTGGTAACTG
TCAGACCAAGTTTACTCATATATACTTTAGATTGATTTAAAACTTCATTTTTAATTTAAAAGGATCTAGG
TGAAGATCCTTTTTGATAATCTCATGACCAAAATCCCTTAACGTGAGTTTTCGTTCCACTGAGCGTCAGA
CCCCGTAGAAAAGATCAAAGGATCTTCTTGAGATCCTTTTTTTCTGCGCGTAATCTGCTGCTTGCAAACA
AAAAAACCACCGCTACCAGCGGTGGTTTGTTTGCCGGATCAAGAGCTACCAACTCTTTTTCCGAAGGTAA
CTGGCTTCAGCAGAGCGCAGATACCAAATACTGTTCTTCTAGTGTAGCCGTAGTTAGGCCACCACTTCAA
GAACTCTGTAGCACCGCCTACATACCTCGCTCTGCTAATCCTGTTACCAGTGGCTGCTGCCAGTGGCGAT
AAGTCGTGTCTTACCGGGTTGGACTCAAGACGATAGTTACCGGATAAGGCGCAGCGGTCGGGCTGAACGG
GGGGTTCGTGCACACAGCCCAGCTTGGAGCGAACGACCTACACCGAACTGAGATACCTACAGCGTGAGCT
ATGAGAAAGCGCCACGCTTCCCGAAGGGAGAAAGGCGGACAGGTATCCGGTAAGCGGCAGGGTCGGAACA
GGAGAGCGCACGAGGGAGCTTCCAGGGGGAAACGCCTGGTATCTTTATAGTCCTGTCGGGTTTCGCCACC
TCTGACTTGAGCGTCGATTTTTGTGATGCTCGTCAGGGGGGCGGAGCCTATGGAAAAACGCCAGCAACGC
GGCCTTTTTACGGTTCCTGGCCTTTTGCTGGCCTTTTGCTCACATGTTCTTTCCTGCGTTATCCCCTGAT
TCTGTGGATAACCGTATTACCGCCTTTGAGTGAGCTGATACCGCTCGCCGCAGCCGAACGACCGAGCGCA
GCGAGTCAGTGAGCGAGGAAGCGGAAGAGCGCCCAATACGCAAACCGCCTCTCCCCGCGCGTTGGCCGAT
TCATTAATGCAGCTGGCACGACAGGTTTCCCGACTGGAAAGCGGGCAGTGAGCGCAACGCAATTAATGTG
AGTTAGCTCACTCATTAGGCACCCCAGGCTTTACACTTTATGCTTCCGGCTCGTATGTTGTGTGGAATTG
TGAGCGGATAACAATTTCACACAGGAAACAGCTATGACCATGATTACGCCAAGCGCGCAATTAACCCTCA
CTAAAGGGAACAAAAGCTGGAGCTGCAAGC
Features (pLannotate 1.2.2; 31 found; start..end, strand, type, name):
      5..231     +  promoter       RSV promoter: Rous sarcoma virus enhancer/promoter
    232..412     +  LTR            5' LTR (truncated): truncated 5' long terminal repeat (LTR) from HIV-1
    459..584     +  misc_feature   HIV-1 Ψ: packaging signal of human immunodeficiency virus type 1
    568..931     +  CDS            HIV-1 gag (fragment): gag protein from human immunodeficiency virus 1; gag
   1077..1310    +  misc_feature   RRE: The Rev response element (RRE) of HIV-1 allows for Rev-dependent mRNA export from the nucleus to the cytoplasm.
   1687..1713    +  CDS            Rev (fragment): human immunodeficiency virus 1 (HIV-1) Rev protein; rev; enhances nuclear export of unspliced and incompletely spliced viral mRNAs
   1720..1743    +  promoter       SV40 promoter (fragment): SV40 early promoter
   1744..1815    +  promoter       SV40 promoter (fragment): SV40 enhancer and early promoter
   1839..1974    +  rep_origin     SV40 ori: SV40 origin of replication
   2020..2616    +  CDS            PuroR (fragment): puromycin N-acetyltransferase; pac from Streptomyces; confers resistance to puromycin
   2665..2782    +  misc_feature   cPPT/CTS: central polypurine tract and central termination sequence of HIV-1
   2847..2913    +  CDS            small t antigen (fragment): SV40 (simian virus 40) small t antigen
   2920..4098    +  promoter       EF-1α promoter: strong constitutive promoter for human elongation factor EF-1α
   4115..6301    +  CDS            NR3C1 (fragment): GCR_HUMAN - Also known as GRL. Experimental evidence at protein level: Swiss-Prot protein existence level 1. [Isoform Alpha-D3]: Has lowest transcriptional activation activity of all isoforms created by alternative initiation (PubMed:15866175, PubMed:23820903). Has transcriptional repression activity (PubMed:23303127). From Homo sapiens (Human).
   6356..6409    +  promoter       U6 promoter (fragment): RNA polymerase III promoter for human U6 snRNA
   6451..7039    +  misc_feature   WPRE: woodchuck hepatitis virus posttranscriptional regulatory element
   7090..7109    +  misc_feature   cPPT/CTS (fragment): central polypurine tract and central termination sequence of HIV-1
   7111..7344    +  LTR            3' LTR (ΔU3): self-inactivating 3' long terminal repeat (LTR) from HIV-1
   7422..7543    +  polyA_signal   SV40 poly(A) signal: SV40 polyadenylation signal
   7583..7718    +  rep_origin     SV40 ori: SV40 origin of replication
   7739..7757    -  promoter       T7 promoter: promoter for bacteriophage T7 RNA polymerase
   7765..7920    +  CDS            lacZα (fragment): LacZα fragment of β-galactosidase; lacZ fragment
   7925..8353    +  rep_origin     f1 ori (sequence partly withheld): f1 bacteriophage origin of replication; arrow indicates direction of (+) strand synthesis
   8406..8510    +  promoter       AmpR promoter: bla
   8511..9371    +  CDS            AmpR: β-lactamase; bla; confers resistance to ampicillin, carbenicillin, and related antibiotics
   9542..10130   +  rep_origin     ori: high-copy-number ColE1/pMB1/pBR322/pUC origin of replication
  10313..10405   +  CDS            lacI (fragment): lac repressor; lacI; The lac repressor binds to the lac operator to inhibit transcription in E. coli. This inhibition can be relieved by adding lactose or isopropyl-β-D-thiogalactopyranoside (IPTG).
  10418..10439   +  protein_bind   CAP binding site: CAP binding activates transcription in the presence of cAMP. E. coli catabolite activator protein
  10454..10484   +  promoter       lac promoter: promoter for the E. coli lac operon
  10492..10508   +  protein_bind   lac operator: The lac repressor binds to the lac operator to inhibit transcription in E. coli. This inhibition can be relieved by adding lactose or isopropyl-β-D-thiogalactopyranoside (IPTG). lac repressor encoded by lacI
  10553..10571   +  promoter       T3 promoter: promoter for bacteriophage T3 RNA polymerase
