[The description below was written by a language model from this plasmid's Addgene catalogue record and pLannotate feature annotations shown in this document.]
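Description:
TFORF1433 is a third-generation-style, self-inactivating lentiviral expression plasmid built on the pLX_TRC317 backbone and carrying the human NR3C1 open reading frame, which encodes the glucocorticoid receptor. It belongs to a barcoded transcription factor ORF collection in which each clone is paired with a unique 24-bp barcode so that individual factors can be identified by sequencing in pooled overexpression screens. The barcode is not annotated in the feature table. In bacteria the plasmid is maintained through a high-copy ColE1/pUC-type origin with ampicillin resistance (AmpR), and an f1 origin and remnants of a lac/lacZα cloning region are also present. The depositor warns that the plasmid may recombine, which is a common issue for LTR-containing vectors.

The viral cassette begins with an RSV promoter fused to a truncated HIV-1 5' LTR, allowing Tat-independent production of genomic RNA. This is followed by the Ψ packaging signal with a gag fragment, then the RRE for Rev-dependent nuclear export. An SV40 early promoter/origin drives puromycin N-acetyltransferase for selection of transduced mammalian cells. A cPPT/CTS element, which aids nuclear import of the reverse-transcribed genome, lies between this marker and the main expression unit. The EF-1α promoter then drives constitutive expression of NR3C1. The annotated match spans slightly less than the stated 2,330-bp insert. Downstream, a WPRE enhances transcript stability and expression, and the ΔU3 3' LTR makes the integrated provirus self-inactivating, with an SV40 poly(A) signal outside the LTR. A short U6 promoter fragment between the ORF and the WPRE appears to be a residual or primer-site sequence rather than a functional unit. The construct is intended for stable NR3C1 overexpression, individually or within pooled screens of transcription factor-driven cell differentiation.
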