Addgene plasmid #143498: TFORF1433
Purpose: Lentiviral vector for overexpressing transcription factor ORFs with unique 24-bp barcodes. Barcodes facilitate identification of transcription factors in pooled screens.
Depositing lab: Feng Zhang. Depositing organization: Broad Institute. Publication: A transcription factor atlas of directed differentiation. Joung J, Ma S, Tay T, Geiger-Schuller KR, Kirchgatterer PC, Verdine VK, Guo B, Arias-Garcia MA, Allen WE, Singh A, Kuksenko O, Abudayyeh OO, Gootenberg JS, Fu Z, Macrae RK, Buenrostro JD, Regev A, Zhang F. Cell. 2023 Jan 5;186(1):209-229.e26. doi: 10.1016/j.cell.2022.11.026. PubMed 36608654.
Backbone
  Vector backbone: pLX_TRC317
  Backbone manufacturer: Broad Institute Genetic Perturbation Platform
  Backbone size w/o insert (bp): 8264
  Vector type: Mammalian Expression, Lentiviral
  Selectable markers: Puromycin
Growth in bacteria
  Bacterial resistance: Ampicillin, 100 μg/mL
  Growth temperature: 37°C
  Growth strain: NEB Stable
  Copy number: High Copy
Gene/Insert
  Gene/Insert name: NR3C1
  Species: H. sapiens (human)
  Insert size (bp): 2330
  Entrez Gene: NR3C1 (a.k.a. GCCR, GCR, GCRST, GR, GRL)
  Promoter: EF1a
  Cloning method: Unknown
  Sequencing primers: 5′ GGGTGGAGACTGAAGTTAGGCCAG; 3′ CACATAGCGTAAAAGGAGCAACATAG
Terms and licenses: Academic/Nonprofit Terms; Industry Terms: Not Available to Industry
Depositor comments: NM_001020825,ENST00000415690 . The transcription factor ORF portion of this plasmid was synthesized by Genewiz. Please test multiple small colonies in case of plasmid recombination. To make this collection available in a timely manner, a portion of this collection was not fully sequenced by Addgene. If an Addgene verified full plasmid sequence is not available, please contact us prior to placing an order to request the full sequence.
How to cite: TFORF1433 was a gift from Feng Zhang (Addgene plasmid # 143498 ; http://n2t.net/addgene:143498 ; RRID:Addgene_143498)
