>Addgene plasmid #143498 | TFORF1433 | depositor partial sequence | sequence record 282624 | Insert
ACCGCCACCATGGACTCCAAAGAATCATTAACTCCTGGTAGAGAAGAAAACCCCAGCAGTGTGCTTGCTC
AGGAGAGGGGAGATGTGATGGACTTCTATAAAACCCTAAGAGGAGGAGCTACTGTGAAGGTTTCTGCGTC
TTCACCCTCACTGGCTGTCGCTTCTCAATCAGACTCCAAGCAGCGAAGACTTTTGGTTGATTTTCCAAAA
GGCTCAGTAAGCAATGCGCAGCAGCCAGATCTGTCCAAAGCAGTTTCACTCTCAATGGGACTGTATATGG
GAGAGACAGAAACAAAAGTGATGGGAAATGACCTGGGATTCCCACAGCAGGGCCAAATCAGCCTTTCCTC
GGGGGAAACAGACTTAAAGCTTTTGGAAGAAAGCATTGCAAACCTCAATAGGTCGACCAGTGTTCCAGAG
AACCCCAAGAGTTCAGCATCCACTGCTGTGTCTGCTGCCCCCACAGAGAAGGAGTTTCCAAAAACTCACT
CTGATGTATCTTCAGAACAGCAACATTTGAAGGGCCAGACTGGCACCAACGGTGGCAATGTGAAATTGTA
TACCACAGACCAAAGCACCTTTGACATTTTGCAGGATTTGGAGTTTTCTTCTGGGTCCCCAGGTAAAGAG
ACGAATGAGAGTCCTTGGAGATCAGACCTGTTGATAGATGAAAACTGTTTGCTTTCTCCTCTGGCGGGAG
AAGACGATTCATTCCTTTTGGAAGGAAACTCGAATGAGGACTGCAAGCCTCTCATTTTACCGGACACTAA
ACCCAAAATTAAGGATAATGGAGATCTGGTTTTGTCAAGCCCCAGTAATGTAACACTGCCCCAAGTGAAA
ACAGAAAAAGAAGATTTCATCGAACTCTGCACCCCTGGGGTAATTAAGCAAGAGAAACTGGGCACAGTTT
ACTGTCAGGCAAGCTTTCCTGGAGCAAATATAATTGGTAATAAAATGTCTGCCATTTCTGTTCATGGTGT
GAGTACCTCTGGAGGACAGATGTACCACTATGACATGAATACAGCATCCCTTTCTCAACAGCAGGATCAG
AAGCCTATTTTTAATGTCATTCCACCAATTCCCGTTGGTTCCGAAAATTGGAATAGGTGCCAAGGATCTG
GAGATGACAACTTGACTTCTCTGGGGACTCTGAACTTCCCTGGTCGAACAGTTTTTTCTAATGGCTATTC
AAGCCCCAGCATGAGACCAGATGTAAGCTCTCCTCCATCCAGCTCCTCAACAGCAACAACAGGACCACCT
CCCAAACTCTGCCTGGTGTGCTCTGATGAAGCTTCAGGATGTCATTATGGAGTCTTAACTTGTGGAAGCT
GTAAAGTTTTCTTCAAAAGAGCAGTGGAAGGACAGCACAATTACCTATGTGCTGGAAGGAATGATTGCAT
CATCGATAAAATTCGAAGAAAAAACTGCCCAGCATGCCGCTATCGAAAATGTCTTCAGGCTGGAATGAAC
CTGGAAGCTCGAAAAACAAAGAAAAAAATAAAAGGAATTCAGCAGGCCACTACAGGAGTCTCACAAGAAA
CCTCTGAAAATCCTGGTAACAAAACAATAGTTCCTGCAACGTTACCACAACTCACCCCTACCCTGGTGTC
ACTGTTGGAGGTTATTGAACCTGAAGTGTTATATGCAGGATATGATAGCTCTGTTCCAGACTCAACTTGG
AGGATCATGACTACGCTCAACATGTTAGGAGGGCGGCAAGTGATTGCAGCAGTGAAATGGGCAAAGGCAA
TACCAGGTTTCAGGAACTTACACCTGGATGACCAAATGACCCTACTGCAGTACTCCTGGATGTTTCTTAT
GGCATTTGCTCTGGGGTGGAGATCATATAGACAATCAAGTGCAAACCTGCTGTGTTTTGCTCCTGATCTG
ATTATTAATGAGCAGAGAATGACTCTACCCTGCATGTACGACCAATGTAAACACATGCTGTATGTTTCCT
CTGAGTTACACAGGCTTCAGGTATCTTATGAAGAGTATCTCTGTATGAAAACCTTACTGCTTCTCTCTTC
AGTTCCTAAGGACGGTCTGAAGAGCCAAGAGCTATTTGATGAAATTAGAATGACCTACATCAAAGAGCTA
GGAAAAGCCATTGTCAAGAGGGAAGGAAACTCCAGCCAGAACTGGCAGCGGTTTTATCAACTGACAAAAC
TCTTGGATTCTATGCATGAAAATGTTATGTGGTTAAAACCAGAAAGCACATCTCACACATTAATCTAGTA
ATGAACTAGTCCGTAACTTGAAAGTATTTCGATTTCTTGGCTTTATATATCTTGTGGAAAGGACGAATAT
CAAACTTCACCAACAACGTC
