>Addgene plasmid #143498 | TFORF1433 | depositor partial sequence | sequence record 282625 | Barcode
ATATCAAACTTCACCAACAACGTC
